Addgene plasmid #224926: pCascade_SPS1(PmcCAST)
Purpose: Expression and purification of type I-B2 Cascade in CRISPR-associated transposon of Romsetta
Depositing lab: Leifu Chang. Depositing organization: Purdue University. Publication: Biochemical reconstitution of a type I-B CRISPR-associated transposon. Wang S, Chang L. Methods Enzymol. 2025;712:55-79. doi: 10.1016/bs.mie.2025.01.042. Epub 2025 Feb 26. PubMed 40121087.
Backbone
  Vector backbone: pCDFDuet-1
  Vector type: Bacterial Expression, CRISPR
Growth in bacteria
  Bacterial resistance: Spectinomycin, 50 μg/mL
  Growth temperature: 37°C
  Growth strain: DH5alpha
  Copy number: Unknown
Gene/Insert 1
  Gene/Insert name: Cas5, Cas6, Cas7, Cas8, Cas11
Gene/Insert 2
  Gene/Insert name: CRISPR assay for crRNA expression
Terms and licenses: Academic/Nonprofit Terms; Industry Terms: Not Available to Industry
How to cite: pCascade_SPS1(PmcCAST) was a gift from Leifu Chang (Addgene plasmid # 224926 ; http://n2t.net/addgene:224926 ; RRID:Addgene_224926)
