[The description below was written by a language model from this plasmid's Addgene catalogue record and pLannotate feature annotations shown in this document.]
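Description:
pCascade_SPS1(PmcCAST) is a 7,588-nt bacterial expression plasmid built on pCDFDuet-1 for producing and purifying the type I-B2 Cascade complex of a CRISPR-associated transposon (the PmcCAST system). It replicates in E. coli through the CloDF13 (CDF) origin, which is compatible with other common replicons and so allows co-transformation with additional plasmids. Selection relies on the SmR/aadA aminoglycoside adenylyltransferase gene, which confers spectinomycin and streptomycin resistance. The backbone also carries lacI with its own promoter, supplying the repressor needed for regulated expression.

As in other Duet vectors, there are two T7 promoter/lac operator units, so transcription depends on T7 RNA polymerase supplied by the host and is induced with IPTG. According to the catalogue entry, the payloads are the Cascade subunit genes Cas5, Cas6, Cas7, Cas8 and Cas11, plus a CRISPR array for crRNA expression, so the effector proteins and their guide RNA can be co-expressed and assemble into a ribonucleoprotein in the cell. The automated annotation does not label the cas genes or the array. The long unannotated stretch between the first T7 promoter/lac operator and the T7 terminator presumably holds most of this cargo, but the record does not state which T7 unit drives which insert. A short match to the capTEV composite tag within that region suggests a His-tag and/or TEV cleavage segment on one subunit for affinity purification, though the tagged subunit is not identified. The small SET1 and TcR fragment hits are probably incidental matches to backbone sequence. The plasmid is intended for biochemical reconstitution of the type I-B transposon system.
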