Features (pLannotate 1.2.2; 17 found; start..end, strand, type, name):
    107..125     +  promoter       T7 promoter: promoter for bacteriophage T7 RNA polymerase
    126..150     +  protein_bind   lac operator: The lac repressor binds to the lac operator to inhibit transcription in E. coli. This inhibition can be relieved by adding lactose or isopropyl-β-D-thiogalactopyranoside (IPTG). lac repressor encoded by lacI
    856..875     +  CDS            capTEV™ (fragment): composite tag for in vivo biotinylation, TEV protease cleavage, and 6xHis tagging
   4048..4065    +  CDS            SET1 (fragment): solubility-enhancement tag derived from T7 phage gene 10B
   4073..4120    +  terminator     T7 terminator: transcription terminator for bacteriophage T7 RNA polymerase
   4241..5032    -  CDS            SmR: aminoglycoside adenylyltransferase (Murphy, 1985); aadA; confers resistance to spectinomycin and streptomycin
   5033..5124    -  promoter       AmpR promoter: bla
   5172..5853    -  rep_origin     CloDF13 ori (fragment): Plasmids containing the CloDF13 (CDF) origin of replication can be propagated in E. coli cells that contain additional plasmids with compatible origins.
   5878..5975    -  rep_origin     CloDF13 ori (fragment): Plasmids containing the CloDF13 (CDF) origin of replication can be propagated in E. coli cells that contain additional plasmids with compatible origins.
   6072..6136    -  CDS            TcR (fragment): tetracycline efflux protein; tet; confers resistance to tetracycline
   6151..6172    -  protein_bind   CAP binding site: CAP binding activates transcription in the presence of cAMP. E. coli catabolite activator protein
   6185..7267    -  CDS            lacI: lac repressor; lacI; The lac repressor binds to the lac operator to inhibit transcription in E. coli. This inhibition can be relieved by adding lactose or isopropyl-β-D-thiogalactopyranoside (IPTG).
   7268..7345    -  promoter       lacI promoter: lacI
   7353..7388    -  CDS            TcR (fragment): tetracycline efflux protein; tet; confers resistance to tetracycline
   7391..7409    +  promoter       T7 promoter: promoter for bacteriophage T7 RNA polymerase
   7410..7434    +  protein_bind   lac operator: The lac repressor binds to the lac operator to inhibit transcription in E. coli. This inhibition can be relieved by adding lactose or isopropyl-β-D-thiogalactopyranoside (IPTG). lac repressor encoded by lacI
   7449..7471    +  RBS            RBS: efficient ribosome binding site from bacteriophage T7 gene 10 (Olins and Rangwala, 1989)
>Addgene plasmid #224926 | pCascade_SPS1(PmcCAST) | addgene full sequence | sequence record 447969 | Addgene NGS Result
ATCCGAATTCGAGCTCGGCGCGCCTGCAGGTCGACAAGCTTGCGGCCGCATAATGCTTAAGTCGAACAGA
AAGTAATCGTATTGTACACGGCCGCATAATCGAAATTAATACGACTCACTATAGGGGAATTGTGAGCGGA
TAACAATTCCCCATCTTAGTATATTAGTTAAGTATAAGAAGGAGATATACATATGACAGCTATATTAATT
CAAAGTGAGGAATATGTAGACTTAACATTTAAGCTAAGAGGCGCACCGATTCCTCTTGACAACGGTTATC
TTACCTACGCTGCCTTATCCCGTATTTGTCCCCCACTACATGAACTAAAGTCTATTGGGATTCATCCGAT
TGCTGGAATACCGACCAGGAACAATTTGCTTGAGCTAACTGCTCAATCTCGTCTAAAAATTCGGATTTAT
CATCAGCAAATTCCTTTAATTTATCCTTATTTAGCGGGTCAAGCTTTTCATATAGGTCAAAATTTTTATC
AACTAGATATCCCCGACTACAAACCGTTAATTTCTTCAGAAAGTGTCTATTCCAGATTAGTGATAATTAA
AGGGTTCCAAGACTCTACTAACTTTATTGAAGCTGTGCAACGGCAAATGGATAATTTAGGAATACAAGGA
AAAATTGAACTTCTTACCCGACAAGATGGAACACCTCAACGAAGACAATTAACCATCAATAAAGAAGGGA
AACAGTTTAAAGTTAGAGGATTTGGCGTAAAAATCAGTGAACTCAATCCTGAAGATTCCTTAACCTTGCA
AGAACAGGGAATTGGCGGGAAACGAAAGATGATGTGTGGAATATTTGTCCCAGCGACTCGCAGCAAGGAA
GAAGAGGAAACCTGATGCATCATCATCATCATCATCATCATATAGTCTCTACCCAACCCAAAATTTCCCT
ATCTCTCCATGCTGCGGATACGACAATAATGCACCGCGTCGGAATGACCGGACTTTACATGACTTTAAAG
CGATTGGAAAAGCAATATCCCTTATCTCGTCAACGGGGAGGACATATATCATGGTTTTTGACTGCTGATA
CTATTGAATTATTCTGGGAAGGAAGTGATTTCATCGCCTTATCTTGGTTAATTAATGAGTCTTTTCAATT
AGATGATACAGGTTTAATTCATTTAGTAGGATTAGACAATGATCGAATAGATTTAAGGCAGAAAATCCAT
ATTCATGAGGGAATATGCGGTGTTTTTCTACGTCTTAATAAGTTTTATCAAGCAGGAGAGATAATTAACA
CTGAACTAAGGTTTGAAGAAAAACAAGTCGAGTATCAATATAAATCCCTAACTTGGTACGCACATCAAAC
CTTTGCAGAGAAGTTATGCGAGGCAGATACCCAACAACTCAGACATGATTACATTCAAATAACCAGTTGG
TTGTATTTAGGGGGAATTGTTCGCCATGCTCGGACGCAGAATACTACAAAACTAGAAGAGAAACCTGAAT
ACGCTTTAGCATTATTATTTGTACCAGTAGTTTGTCATTATTGCTTACTTCATATACCATCAGAAGACTT
AAAAGAAAGGAAACCCCATCGCTACTTGGTGGTGATTCCAGAAATAAAGGATTTTGAAGACGCTTCTCAA
AGGAGATGGCGATTACAGCAATTAGAAACTAAACAGTTTCATGTTAGTAGCCTTGGGGAAGCAGGATTAC
TTTATTACAGCTTAGACGATATTCAGCCTGAAGTGGCCTACTATCAAGCTTGTCAAGTTTGGTTATATGA
AAAAACAAATAAAGCTTCTCGTCAACGGACATTGATGAGTATAGAAGAAATTAAAATTGATAAGAATATT
TTAATCACTTATCAACAGGTGCAAAAATACTTTAAAACTAATTATCAGATAATTAAATATAAGCAAATTT
TTATTAAGGTCAATCCGATTCGCTCCCTGATTGCTGATAATTTAGTGAAAGGAATCCATTGGTGGTCTAA
TTTTTGGGAAAAATTGGTGATAGAGGATTCAAAAGAATATTTATTTAACCAGTTATTTTCCAATCGAGAA
GGATTCATCATAATGGCAGAGAATAGTGAAGAAGACAAGCAGTATCTTATTTTTATTAAGGTATTTCAGC
AAGCTATGAAGGGCAACTTTGCTAAAATTTATGCCAAAACAGAGGAAGGTAAAGATCCTCCAATTAAGAA
GAAAGTTGAACGATTAAGGGCAGAGCTAAACTATTGTTATGATGAATTGTCGTTTAAGGAATATTTGTCT
GACTTTTTAGTAAGAGGGGGATTAAATAAGTATTTTAATGAGCATCAGGAAGAGATTGCACTACTAATTA
AAAAATCACCTTGGCAAGAAATAAGAATTTGGTCATTGTTAGCGATCGCCAGTTATAAACCCAAAGATAA
ACTCACTAATAGGGATGATAGTTCATTGTCAAACAATCAAAAACTAGAAGAAGTGAATGATGACTCAGAA
GAAGAATGACAGTAATATCCCAAATTATTATCTTTACGGAACAGTCCTCACTCGTTATGGTTTAGCTTCC
TTAAATCATGACATTAGACGAGGAAATAAGACTATTCTGCAAAAAGGCTATTGGAATAATGGTAAAATTC
ATTCTTTTGTAGGTTCAAGTGCAATTCGTTGGGCGTTACGTTTTTATCTTCAAAAGCAAGGTTATTTAGT
TAATCGAGTCTGGGATGAGGAAGAACATATTAATCGGTTAACAAGTGAAGATTTCGATCCAGAAAAATTT
TATGATGATGATATTTTTGGGTTTGCTTTATTAGAGTCTGCTGAAACAGAGGAGGACACTTCAACAACAA
AGAGAAAAAAGAAACAAACAAAGACCAGCACTCCTAATCAGCGAATGGGTGCTTTAGGGATGAATATGGC
TGTTTCGCTAACGCCTTATGATGGTGCAGTTAAGTTAGGGGCAAAAAGTGGCAGAGAGAAGGATAGTACA
TCTCTCCATTTTACAGAATATCATGCAACTCGATATCAATATTATTTTGGAATTGATGCCACTCATCTCA
AAGATTTTTCGCGGATTTTACCTATGATAGATGGGATTATGAATCTGCCCAAGGTAGGAGGGAGTAGTAA
TATTTTTAATTATCCTTTCTGTCCCGATAGTTTGGTATTTCAATGGACAAATCATTTTGCTTCATATATT
TCCTATTGCTTTGAATATTGCGATCCTAAGAGTAAGGAAGCAAAACTTTCACAAGAGTTTATAGATGAAG
TGGAATGCGGACAGATTGACCCTAGTAAATTGTGGATTGGGGGAACAATTGTTAAGGATTTACAGCAATT
GGATAATTTTGAAAGTTCCCCTTTGAACAAGGCGCATATTTATCGTAATCGAAATGAAATGATTGAAGCT
TTGAAAACAGTCATTAAAAGAGATTTGGGCTTGGAAGAATCAAAATGATTGCACCATTAATTCTCTATTT
GGATGTTCCATTTACGACTTTTCGGGAGTCCCATGCAAGGGAAATGGGAAAAACCTATCCTGTTCCTCCT
CCAGCGACAGTGTATGGGATGTTGTTGTCTTTGGTAGGAGAAACGAATGTCTATCGCCACTGTGGGGTAG
AATTGGCCATTGCAATGTTATCTAGCCCCAAAAAGTCGCGAATTTTGCGTCAAATGAGACGGTTTAAGAA
TGCTGATTTTAGCCATCCAGAGAATGTTATTCCCTGTTATCAAGAAATTTTGTCTAATCTGAAGTGTTTG
ATTTGGGTTCGTTCTGACGAGGAAAAGATACAACCAAGTTTAAGGGAGAGGATACAGTTAGCGTTTGACC
ATCCTGAGCTAGTAAGACGGTTTGGTTGTTTATTTTTGGGAGAAAGTGACCAGTTGATTAAAACGATCAA
ACTTGCAAGGGAAGATTATCTAGAGGGAGTGAGACAGTGGGCGATTAGAGATAATCGAGGCAGGTTAACT
TTACCCTATTGGGTTGACCATGTGGGGTCAAGAAATACCCGATTTTTGAGGTATCGGATTGAGGAAATGG
ATAGATTATCACCTCCTGATTTAGCCTGGACAATGGTTCAATCTCCGATTTGACCTAGGCTGCTGCCACC
GCTGAGCAATAACTAGCATAACCCCTTGGGGCCTCTAAACGGGTCTTGAGGGGTTTTTTGCTGAAACCTC
AGGCATTTGAGAAGCACACGGTCACACTGCTTCCGGTAGTGCCCTGAACCGACGACCGGGTCATCGTGGC
CGGATCTTGCGGCCCCTCGGCTTGAACGAATTGTTAGACATTATTTGCCGACTACCTTGGTGATCTCGCC
TTTCACGTAGTGGACAAATTCTTCCAACTGATCTGCGCGCGAGGCCAAGCGATCTTCTTCTTGTCCAAGA
TAAGCCTGTCTAGCTTCAAGTATGACGGGCTGATACTGGGCCGGCAGGCGCTCCATTGCCCAGTCGGCAG
CGACATCCTTCGGCGCGATTTTGCCGGTTACTGCGCTGTACCAAATGCGGGACAACGTAAGCACTACATT
TCGCTCATCGCCAGCCCAGTCGGGCGGCGAGTTCCATAGCGTTAAGGTTTCATTTAGCGCCTCAAATAGA
TCCTGTTCAGGAACCGGATCAAAGAGTTCCTCCGCCGCTGGACCTACCAAGGCAACGCTATGTTCTCTTG
CTTTTGTCAGCAAGATAGCCAGATCAATGTCGATCGTGGCTGGCTCGAAGATACCTGCAAGAATGTCATT
GCGCTGCCATTCTCCAAATTGCAGTTCGCGCTTAGCTGGATAACGCCACGGAATGATGTCGTCGTGCACA
ACAATGGTGACTTCTACAGCGCGGAGAATCTCGCTCTCTCCAGGGGAAGCCGAAGTTTCCAAAAGGTCGT
TGATCAAAGCTCGCCGCGTTGTTTCATCAAGCCTTACGGTCACCGTAACCAGCAAATCAATATCACTGTG
TGGCTTCAGGCCGCCATCCACTGCGGAGCCGTACAAATGTACGGCCAGCAACGTCGGTTCGAGATGGCGC
TCGATGACGCCAACTACCTCTGATAGTTGAGTCGATACTTCGGCGATCACCGCTTCCCTCATACTCTTCC
TTTTTCAATATTATTGAAGCATTTATCAGGGTTATTGTCTCATGAGCGGATACATATTTGAATGTATTTA
GAAAAATAAACAAATAGCTAGCTCACTCGGTCGCTACGCTCCGGGCGTGAGACTGCGGCGGGCGCTGCGG
ACACATACAAAGTTACCCACAGATTCCGTGGATAAGCAGGGGACTAACATGTGAGGCAAAACAGCAGGGC
CGCGCCGGTGGCGTTTTTCCATAGGCTCCGCCCTCCTGCCAGAGTTCACATAAACAGACGCTTTTCCGGT
GCATCTGTGGGAGCCGTGAGGCTCAACCATGAATCTGACAGTACGGGCGAAACCCGACAGGACTTAAAGA
TCCCCACCGTTTCCGGCGGGTCGCTCCCTCTTGCGCTCTCCTGTTCCGACCCTGCCGTTTACCGGATACC
TGTTCCGCCTTTCTCCCTTACGGGAAGTGTGGCGCTTTCTCATAGCTCACACACTGGTATCTCGGCTCGG
TGTAGGTCGTTCGCTCCAAGCTGGGCTGTAAGCAAGAACTCCCCGTTCAGCCCGACTGCTGCGCCTTATC
CGGTAACTGTTCACTTGAGTCCAACCCGGAAAAGCACGGTAAAACGCCACTGGCAGCAGCCATTGGTAAC
TGGGAGTTCGCAGAGGATTTGTTTAGCTAAACACGCGGTTGCTCTTGAAGTGTGCGCCAAAGTCCGGCTA
CACTGGAAGGACAGATTTGGTTGCTGTGCTCTGCGAAAGCCAGTTACCACGGTTAAGCAGTTCCCCAACT
GACTTAACCTTCGATCAAACCACCTCCCCAGGTGGTTTTTTCGAAGGTTAAGTCAGTTGGGGAACTGCTT
AACCTTCGATCAAACCACCTCCCCAGGTGGTTTTTTCGTTTACAGGGCAAAAGATTACGCGCAGAAAAAA
AGGATCTCAAGAAGATCCTTTGATCTTTTCTACTGAACCGCTCTAGATTTCAGTGCAATTTATCTCTTCA
AATGTAGCACCTGAAGTCAGCCCCATACGATATAAGTTGTAATTCTCATGTTAGTCATGCCCCGCGCCCA
CCGGAAGGAGCTGACTGGGTTGAAGGCTCTCAAGGGCATCGGTCGAGATCCCGGTGCCTAATGAGTGAGC
TAACTTACATTAATTGCGTTGCGCTCACTGCCCGCTTTCCAGTCGGGAAACCTGTCGTGCCAGCTGCATT
AATGAATCGGCCAACGCGCGGGGAGAGGCGGTTTGCGTATTGGGCGCCAGGGTGGTTTTTCTTTTCACCA
GTGAGACGGGCAACAGCTGATTGCCCTTCACCGCCTGGCCCTGAGAGAGTTGCAGCAAGCGGTCCACGCT
GGTTTGCCCCAGCAGGCGAAAATCCTGTTTGATGGTGGTTAACGGCGGGATATAACATGAGCTGTCTTCG
GTATCGTCGTATCCCACTACCGAGATGTCCGCACCAACGCGCAGCCCGGACTCGGTAATGGCGCGCATTG
CGCCCAGCGCCATCTGATCGTTGGCAACCAGCATCGCAGTGGGAACGATGCCCTCATTCAGCATTTGCAT
GGTTTGTTGAAAACCGGACATGGCACTCCAGTCGCCTTCCCGTTCCGCTATCGGCTGAATTTGATTGCGA
GTGAGATATTTATGCCAGCCAGCCAGACGCAGACGCGCCGAGACAGAACTTAATGGGCCCGCTAACAGCG
CGATTTGCTGGTGACCCAATGCGACCAGATGCTCCACGCCCAGTCGCGTACCGTCTTCATGGGAGAAAAT
AATACTGTTGATGGGTGTCTGGTCAGAGACATCAAGAAATAACGCCGGAACATTAGTGCAGGCAGCTTCC
ACAGCAATGGCATCCTGGTCATCCAGCGGATAGTTAATGATCAGCCCACTGACGCGTTGCGCGAGAAGAT
TGTGCACCGCCGCTTTACAGGCTTCGACGCCGCTTCGTTCTACCATCGACACCACCACGCTGGCACCCAG
TTGATCGGCGCGAGATTTAATCGCCGCGACAATTTGCGACGGCGCGTGCAGGGCCAGACTGGAGGTGGCA
ACGCCAATCAGCAACGACTGTTTGCCCGCCAGTTGTTGTGCCACGCGGTTGGGAATGTAATTCAGCTCCG
CCATCGCCGCTTCCACTTTTTCCCGCGTTTTCGCAGAAACGTGGCTGGCCTGGTTCACCACGCGGGAAAC
GGTCTGATAAGAGACACCGGCATACTCTGCGACATCGTATAACGTTACTGGTTTCACATTCACCACCCTG
AATTGACTCTCTTCCGGGCGCTATCATGCCATACCGCGAAAGGTTTTGCGCCATTCGATGGTGTCCGGGA
TCTCGACGCTCTCCCTTATGCGACTCCTGCATTAGGAAATTAATACGACTCACTATAGGGGAATTGTGAG
CGGATAACAATTCCCCTGTAGAAATAATTTTGTTTAACTTTAATAAGGAGATATACCATGGTGAGTCGTG
GCTTTATGCCGTTAGGCGTTGCTCAAGAGAAGTCATTTAATAAGGCCACTGTTAAACGTAGGTGAGTCGT
GGCTTTATGCCGTTAGGCGTTGCTCAAG
